>Addgene plasmid #145925 | pAc5.1B-EGFP-DmPumilio_B | addgene full sequence | sequence record 362939 | Addgene NGS Result
CATGAATGGCATCAACTCTGAATCAAATCTTTGCAGATGCACCTACTTCTCATTTCCACTGTCACATCAT
TTTTCCAGATCTCGCTGCCTGTTATGTGGCCCACAAACCAAGACACGTTTTATGGCCATTAAAGCTGGCT
GATCGTCGCCAAACACCAAATACATAATGAATATGTACACATTCGAGAAAGAAGCGATCAAAGAAGCGTC
TTCGGGCGGAGTAGGAGAATGCGGAGGAGAAGGAGAACGAGCTGATCTAGTATCTCTCCACAATCCAATG
CCAACTGACCAACTGGCCATATTCGGAGCAATTTGAAGCCAATTTCCATCGCCTGGCGATCGCTCCATTC
TTGGCTATATGTTTTTCACCGTTACCCGGGGCCATTTTCAAAGACTCGTCGGCAAGATAAGATTGTGTCA
CTCGCTGTCTCTCTTCATTTGTCGAAGAATGCTGAGGAATTTCGCGATGACGTCGGCGAGTATTTTGAAG
AATGAGAATAATTTGTATTTATACGAAAATCAGTTAGTGGAATTTTCTACAAAAACATGTTATCTATAGA
TAATTTTGTTGCAAAATATGTTGACTATGACAAAGATTGTATGTATATACCTTTAATGTATTCTCATTTT
CTTATGTATTTATAATGGCAATGATGATACTGATGATATTTTAAGATGATGCCAGACCAAAAGGCTTGAA
TTTCTGCGTCTTTTGCCGAACGCAGTGCATGTGCAATTGTTGTTTTTTGGAATATTCAATTTTCGGACTG
TCCGCTTTGATTTCAGTTTCTTGGCTTATTCAAAAAGCAAAGTAAAGCCAAAAAAGCGAGATGGCAATAC
CAAATGCGGCAAAACGGTAGTGGAAGGAAAGGGGTGCGGGGCAGCGGAAGGAAGGGTGGGGCGGGGCGTG
GCGGGGTCTGTGGCTGGGCGCGACGTCACCGACGTTGGAGCCACTCCTTTGACCATGTGTGCGTGTGTGT
ATTATTCGTGTCTCGCCACTCGCCGGTTGTTTTTTTCTTTTTATGCTGCGCTCTCTCTAGCGCCATCTCG
CTTACGCATGCTCAACGCACCGCATGTTGCCGTTTCCTTTTATGCGTCATTTTGGCTCGAAATAGGCAAT
TATTTAAACAAAGATTAGTCAACGAAAACGCTAAAATAAATAAGTCTACAATATGGTTACTTATTGCCAT
GTGTGTGCAGCCAACGATAGCAACAAAAGCAACAACACAGGTGGCTTTCCCTCTTTCACTTTTTGTTTGC
AAGCCGCGTGCGAGCAAGACGGCACGACCGGCAAACGCAATTACGCTGACAAAGAGCAGACGAAGTTTTG
GCGAAAAACATCAAGGCGCCTGATACGAATGCATTTGCAATAACAATTGCGATATTTAATATTGTTTATG
AAGCTGTTTGACTTCAAAACACACAAAAAAAAAAATAAAACAAATTATTTGAAAGAGAATTAGGAATCGG
ACGCTTATCGTTAGGGTAACAACAAGAAATGCTTACTGAGTCACAGCCTCTGGAAAACTGCCGCAAGCCA
GAGAGAGAGAGAAAAAGAGGGAGAGCAGCTTAGACCGCATGTGCTTGTGTGTGAGGCGTCTCTCTCTTCG
TCTCTGTTGCGCAAACGCATAGACTGCACTGAAAAAATCGATTACCTATTTTTTATGAATGAATATTTGC
ACTATTACTATTCAAAACTATTAAGATAGCAATCACATTCAATAGCCAAATACTATACCACCTGAGCGAT
GCAACGAAATGATCAATTTGAGCAAAAATGCTGCATATTTAGGACGGCATCATTATAGAAATGCTTCTTG
CTGTGTACTTTTCTCTCGTCTGGCAGCTGTTTCGCCGTTATTGTTAAAACCGGCTTAAGTTAGGTGTGTT
TTCTACGACTAGTGAATGCCCTACTAGAAGATGTGTGTTGCACAAAATGTCCCTGGAATAACCAATTTGA
AGTGCAGATAGCAGTAAACGTAAGCTAATATGAATATTATTTAACTGTAATGTTTTAATATCGCTGGACA
TTACTAATAAACCCACTATAAACACATGTACATATGTATGTTTTGGCATACAATGAGTAGTTGGGGAAAA
AATGTGTAAAAGCACCGTGACCATCACAGCATAAAGATAACCAGCTGAAGTATCGAATATGAGTAACCCC
CAAATTGAATCACATGCCGCAACTGATAGGACCCATGGAAGTACACTCTTCATGGCGATATACAAGACAC
ACACAAGCACGAACACCCAGTTGCGGAGGAAATTCTCCGTAAATGAAAACCCAATCGGCGAACAATTCAT
ACCCATATATGGTAAAAGTTTTGAACGCGACTTGAGAGCGGAGAGCATTGCGGCTGATAAGGTTTTAGCG
CTAAGCGGGCTTTATAAAACGGGCTGCGGGACCAGTTTTCATATCACTACCGTTTGAGTTCTTGTGCTGT
GTGGATACTCCTCCCGACACAAAGCCGCTCCATCAGCCAGCAGTCGTCTAATCCAGAGACCCCGGATCGG
GGTACCATCATGGTGAGCAAGGGCGAGGAGCTGTTCACCGGGGTGGTGCCCATCCTGGTCGAGCTGGACG
GCGACGTAAACGGCCACAAGTTCAGCGTGTCCGGCGAGGGCGAGGGCGATGCCACCTACGGCAAGCTGAC
CCTGAAGTTCATCTGCACCACCGGCAAGCTGCCCGTGCCCTGGCCCACCCTCGTGACCACCCTGACCTAC
GGCGTGCAGTGCTTCAGCCGCTACCCCGACCACATGAAGCAGCACGACTTCTTCAAGTCCGCCATGCCCG
AAGGCTACGTCCAGGAGCGCACCATCTTCTTCAAGGACGACGGCAACTACAAGACCCGCGCCGAGGTGAA
GTTCGAGGGCGACACCCTGGTGAACCGCATCGAGCTGAAGGGCATCGACTTCAAGGAGGACGGCAACATC
CTGGGGCACAAGCTGGAGTACAACTACAACAGCCACAACGTCTATATCATGGCCGACAAGCAGAAGAACG
GCATCAAGGTGAACTTCAAGATCCGCCACAACATCGAGGACGGCAGCGTGCAGCTCGCCGACCACTACCA
GCAGAACACCCCCATCGGCGACGGCCCCGTGCTGCTGCCCGACAACCACTACCTGAGCACCCAGTCCGCC
CTGAGCAAAGACCCCAACGAGAAGCGCGATCACATGGTCCTGCTGGAGTTCGTGACCGCCGCCGGGATCA
CTCTCGGCATGGACGAGCTGTACAAGCCAAGCTTGATGGTGGTTTTAGAAACTGCCAGCGCCCTTTTGGG
CGGCCCGTATGCCCAGGGCGCTCCCGCCCTGAAAATGGTGCAGAAACGCTACATTGGATTACATCACTGG
CTGGGACCAATCCGCTCCAAGGAGCTAAAGGAGCATATTGTAAGTGACGACGTGCTTTCGCTCGCTTTTA
ACCACAATCAACAACTGTTTCGCTCGCAGAATCCGGGCCTAGCAGCAGTTGCCACAAATGCAGCGGCCGC
AGCAGCAGCCGCAGCAGCTGCCACATCGGCAGCGAGTGCTGCGGCAGCGGTGGGCGCACCACCCGTTCCC
AACGGATCGCTGCAGCAGTCGCAGCAGCAACAGCAGCAGCAGCAACAACAGCAGCAGCAACAACAGATGC
ACATGGCGGCCGCGTCGCAACAATTTTTGGCCGCCCAGCAGCAGGCGCAAAATGCGGCCTATGCCGCCCA
ACAGGCCACGTCCTACGTCATCAATCCGGGCCAGGAGGCTGCCCCGTATATGGGCATGATTGCCGCCGCC
CAGATGCCGTACTATGGCGTAGCACCATGGGGCATGTATCCGGGCAATCTGATTCCGCAACAGGGAACGC
AGCCGCGCCGCCCCCTCACCCCCTCGCAGCAGGGTGCCGAGAATCAGCCGTATCAGGTCATCCCGGCATT
CCTCGATCACACGGGCTCCTTGCTGATGGGAGGACCTCGCACCGGGACGCCGATGCGTCTGGTTAGCCCC
GCCCCCGTTCTGGTGCCCCCGGGCGCTACCCGTGCCGGCCCCCCGCCCCCGCAGGGCCCACAGCTGTATC
AGCCGCAGCCGCAGACGGCCCAACAGAATCTCTACTCGCAGCAGAATGGATCCAGTGTCGGAGGCCTCGC
CTTGAACACGAGCTCGTTGACGGGTCGCCGCGACTCCTTCGACCGCAGCACCTCCGCCTTCAGTCCCTCG
ACCATGGACTACACCAGCAACGGTGTGGCAGCGGCCGCCAATGCGGTGAACAGCACAGTGGCCCAGGCAG
CAGCAGCTGCCGCAGCAGCCGCCGCAGCGCGTGGCAAGTGGCCGGGAGCGATGTCGGGAGCGGCCAGTGG
AGCCTACGGAGCCCTGGGAGCGGGCAATGCTTCGGCCAGTCCCCTGGGCGCACCAATCACGCCGCCGCCA
TCGGCGCAATCCTGTCTCCTGGGCAGTCGGGCACCTGGAGCCGAGTCCCGCCAGCGGCAGCAGCAACAAC
AGCAGCTGGCCGCCGTTGGTCTGCCGGCGACTGCAGCAGCTGCTCAGGCAGCGGTGGCCGCGGCTGCCAA
CAATATGTTCGGATCCAACAGCTCGATCTTCTCGAATCCCCTGGCCATTCCGGGTACCGCAGCTGTGGCA
GCTGCAGCGGCAGCAGCAGCGGCCGCCAACTCGCGTCAGGTGGCTGCCGCGGCAGCGGCAGCAGCGGCTG
TGGCAGCAGCAGCCGGCGGAGTGGGAGGTGCCCCACAGCCAGGAAGATCTCGCCTTCTCGAAGATTTCCG
CAACCAGCGGTATCCAAATCTTCAGCTACGCGATCTCGCTAACCACATTGTGGAGTTCTCACAGGATCAG
CACGGCTCGCGGTTTATCCAACAGAAGTTGGAGCGGGCCACCGCCGCCGAGAAGCAAATGGTGTTCAGCG
AGATCCTGGCGGCAGCCTATAGCCTGATGACCGATGTCTTTGGCAACTATGTCATCCAGAAGTTCTTTGA
GTTCGGCACTCCCGAGCAGAAGAACACGCTGGGCATGCAGGTCAAGGGTCATGTGCTGCAGCTGGCGCTG
CAAATGTATGGCTGCCGAGTGATTCAGAAGGCTCTGGAGAGCATCTCGCCGGAGCAGCAGCAGGAAATCG
TCCACGAACTGGACGGACATGTGCTGAAATGCGTCAAGGATCAGAATGGCAATCATGTGGTGCAAAAGTG
CATTGAGTGCGTGGACCCCGTGGCGCTGCAGTTCATCATCAATGCTTTCAAGGGTCAGGTTTACTCGCTA
AGCACCCATCCGTATGGATGCCGGGTGATCCAGAGAATCCTTGAGCATTGCACTGCCGAACAGACCACGC
CCATTTTGGACGAACTGCATGAGCACACCGAACAGTTGATTCAGGACCAATATGGCAACTATGTTATTCA
GCATGTGCTTGAACACGGCAAGCAGGAGGATAAGTCGATTCTTATCAACAGCGTGCGCGGCAAAGTTCTG
GTGCTATCACAGCACAAGTTCGCCTCAAACGTTGTGGAGAAATGTGTTACCCATGCCACTCGCGGAGAAC
GCACTGGTCTCATAGACGAGGTCTGCACCTTCAACGACAACGCGTTGCACGTGATGATGAAGGATCAGTA
TGCCAACTATGTGGTCCAAAAAATGATCGATGTATCGGAGCCGACGCAGCTCAAGAAGCTGATGACCAAG
ATCCGGCCCCACATGGCCGCCTTGCGCAAGTACACCTACGGCAAGCACATCAATGCCAAGTTGGAGAAGT
ACTACATGAAGATAACCAATCCCATTACGGTGGGCACAGGAGCTGGAGGAGTGCCGGCAGCCTCGTCGGC
GGCCGCAGTCAGCAGTGGTGCCACCTCGGCATCGGTAACCGCCTGCACCAGTGGCAGCAGCACCACCACG
ACCAGCACTACCAACAGCCTGGCCTCACCCACCATTTGTTCGGTGCAGGAGAACGGCAGCGCCATGGTTG
TGGAGCCCTCCTCCCCGGACGCCTCCGAGTCCTCGTCCTCGGTGGTGTCAGGCGCTGTCAACAGCAGCTT
GGGTCCCATTGGACCCCCGACCAACGGCAACGTTGTGCTGTAATCTAGAGGGCCCGCGGTTCGAAGGTAA
GCCTATCCCTAACCCTCTCCTCGGTCTCGATTCTACGCGTACCGGTCATCATCACCATCACCATTGAGTT
TAAACCCGCTGATCAGCCTCGACTGTGCCTTCTAAGGCCTGAGCTCGCTGATCAGCCTCGATCGAGGATC
CAGACATGATAAGATACATTGATGAGTTTGGACAAACCACAACTAGAATGCAGTGAAAAAAATGCTTTAT
TTGTGAAATTTGTGATGCTATTGCTTTATTTGTAACCATTATAAGCTGCAATAAACAAGTTAACAACAAC
AATTGCATTCATTTTATGTTTCAGGTTCAGGGGGAGGTGTGGGAGGTTTTTTAAAGCAAGTAAAACCTCT
ACAAATGTGGTATGGCTGATTATGATCAGTCGACCGATGCCCTTGAGAGCCTTCAACCCAGTCAGCTCCT
TCCGGTGGGCGCGGGGCATGACTATCGTCGCCGCACTTATGACTGTCTTCTTTATCATGCAACTCGTAGG
ACAGGTGCCGGCAGCGCTCTGGGTCATTTTCGGCGAGGACCGCTTTCGCTGGAGCGCGACGATGATCGGC
CTGTCGCTTGCGGTATTCGGAATCTTGCACGCCCTCGCTCAAGCCTTCGTCACTGGTCCCGCCACCAAAC
GTTTCGGCGAGAAGCAGGCCATTATCGCCGGCATGGCGGCCGACGCGCTGGGCTACGTCTTGCTGGCGTT
CGCGACGCGAGGCTGGATGGCCTTCCCCATTATGATTCTTCTCGCTTCCGGCGGCATCGGGATGCCCGCG
TTGCAGGCCATGCTGTCCAGGCAGGTAGATGACGACCATCAGGGACAGCTTCAAGGCCAGCAAAAGGCCA
GGAACCGTAAAAAGGCCGCGTTGCTGGCGTTTTTCCATAGGCTCCGCCCCCCTGACGAGCATCACAAAAA
TCGACGCTCAAGTCAGAGGTGGCGAAACCCGACAGGACTATAAAGATACCAGGCGTTTCCCCCTGGAAGC
TCCCTCGTGCGCTCTCCTGTTCCGACCCTGCCGCTTACCGGATACCTGTCCGCCTTTCTCCCTTCGGGAA
GCGTGGCGCTTTCTCATAGCTCACGCTGTAGGTATCTCAGTTCGGTGTAGGTCGTTCGCTCCAAGCTGGG
CTGTGTGCACGAACCCCCCGTTCAGCCCGACCGCTGCGCCTTATCCGGTAACTATCGTCTTGAGTCCAAC
CCGGTAAGACACGACTTATCGCCACTGGCAGCAGCCACTGGTAACAGGATTAGCAGAGCGAGGTATGTAG
GCGGTGCTACAGAGTTCTTGAAGTGGTGGCCTAACTACGGCTACACTAGAAGGACAGTATTTGGTATCTG
CGCTCTGCTGAAGCCAGTTACCTTCGGAAAAAGAGTTGGTAGCTCTTGATCCGGCAAACAAACCACCGCT
GGTAGCGGTGGTTTTTTTGTTTGCAAGCAGCAGATTACGCGCAGAAAAAAAGGATCTCAAGAAGATCCTT
TGATCTTTTCTACGGGGTCTGACGCTCAGTGGAACGAAAACTCACGTTAAGGGATTTTGGTCATGAGATT
ATCAAAAAGGATCTTCACCTAGATCCTTTTAAATTAAAAATGAAGTTTTAAATCAATCTAAAGTATATAT
GAGTAAACTTGGTCTGACAGTTACCAATGCTTAATCAGTGAGGCACCTATCTCAGCGATCTGTCTATTTC
GTTCATCCATAGTTGCCTGACTCCCCGTCGTGTAGATAACTACGATACGGGAGGGCTTACCATCTGGCCC
CAGTGCTGCAATGATACCGCGAGACCCACGCTCACCGGCTCCAGATTTATCAGCAATAAACCAGCCAGCC
GGAAGGGCCGAGCGCAGAAGTGGTCCTGCAACTTTATCCGCCTCCATCCAGTCTATTAATTGTTGCCGGG
AAGCTAGAGTAAGTAGTTCGCCAGTTAATAGTTTGCGCAACGTTGTTGCCATTGCTGCAGGCATCGTGGT
GTCACGCTCGTCGTTTGGTATGGCTTCATTCAGCTCCGGTTCCCAACGATCAAGGCGAGTTACATGATCC
CCCATGTTGTGCAAAAAAGCGGTTAGCTCCTTCGGTCCTCCGATCGTTGTCAGAAGTAAGTTGGCCGCAG
TGTTATCACTCATGGTTATGGCAGCACTGCATAATTCTCTTACTGTCATGCCATCCGTAAGATGCTTTTC
TGTGACTGGTGAGTACTCAACCAAGTCATTCTGAGAATAGTGTATGCGGCGACCGAGTTGCTCTTGCCCG
GCGTCAACACGGGATAATACCGCGCCACATAGCAGAACTTTAAAAGTGCTCATCATTGGAAAACGTTCTT
CGGGGCGAAAACTCTCAAGGATCTTACCGCTGTTGAGATCCAGTTCGATGTAACCCACTCGTGCACCCAA
CTGATCTTCAGCATCTTTTACTTTCACCAGCGTTTCTGGGTGAGCAAAAACAGGAAGGCAAAATGCCGCA
AAAAAGGGAATAAGGGCGACACGGAAATGTTGAATACTCATACTCTTCCTTTTTCAATATTATTGAAGCA
TTTATCAGGGTTATTGTCTCATGAGCGGATACATATTTGAATGTATTTAGAAAAATAAACAAATAGGGGT
TCCGCGCACATTTCCCCGAAAAGTGCCACCTGACGTCTAAGAAACCATTATTATCATGACATTAACCTAT
AAAAATAGGCGTATCACGAGGCCCTTTCGTCTTCAAGAATTAATTCTATATTCTAAAAACACAAATGATA
CTTCTAAAAAAAAAT
Features (pLannotate 1.2.2; 10 found; start..end, strand, type, name):
      1..2510    +  promoter       Ac5 promoter: Drosophila melanogaster actin 5C promoter
   2530..3246    +  CDS            EGFP: EGFP is a basic (constitutively fluorescent) green fluorescent protein published in 1996, derived from Aequorea victoria. It is reported to be a rapidly-maturing weak dimer with moderate acid sensitivity.
   3439..6060    +  CDS            pum (fragment): PUM_DROME - Experimental evidence at protein level: Swiss-Prot protein existence level 1. Sequence-specific RNA-binding protein that acts as a post- transcriptional repressor by binding the 3'-UTR of mRNA targets. Binds to an RNA consensus sequence, the Pumilio Response Element (PRE), 5'- UGUANAUA-3', that is related to the Nanos Response Element (NRE) (PubMed:1459455, PubMed:1576962, PubMed:9404893, PubMed:9660969, PubMed:22345517). Mediates post-transcriptional repression of transcripts via different mechanisms: acts via direct recruitment of deadenylase complexes leading to translational in
   6086..6127    +  CDS            V5 tag: epitope tag from simian virus 5
   6227..6361    -  polyA_signal   SV40 poly(A) signal: SV40 polyadenylation signal
   6384..6468    -  CDS            large T antigen (fragment): large T antigen from SV40 (simian virus 40)
   6469..6916    +  CDS            TcR (fragment): tetracycline efflux protein; tet; confers resistance to tetracycline
   6962..7550    -  rep_origin     ori: high-copy-number ColE1/pMB1/pBR322/pUC origin of replication
   7721..8581    -  CDS            AmpR: β-lactamase; bla; confers resistance to ampicillin, carbenicillin, and related antibiotics
   8582..8686    -  promoter       AmpR promoter: bla
