[The description below was written by a language model from this plasmid's Addgene catalogue record and pLannotate feature annotations shown in this document.]
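Description:
pAc5.1B-EGFP-DmPumilio_B is an insect-cell expression plasmid that produces Drosophila melanogaster Pumilio as a fusion with EGFP. The catalogue lists the backbone as unknown, although the name and annotated parts point to a pAc5.1-type vector. In the 8,835 nt sequenced record, the D. melanogaster actin 5C (Ac5) promoter, a strong constitutive promoter commonly used in fly cell lines, lies directly upstream of an EGFP coding sequence. This is followed on the same strand by a pum coding region, so the fluorescent protein would sit at the N-terminus of Pumilio. A V5 epitope tag sequence lies just downstream of the insert, but the record does not show whether it is read in frame or preceded by a stop codon. An SV40 polyadenylation signal follows. The annotation matches about 2.6 kb to Pumilio and labels it a fragment, so the table may not capture the full extent of the insert. The depositor notes four silent and two non-silent changes (S322N and T472A) relative to the NCBI variant E reference.

For propagation in E. coli, the plasmid carries a ColE1/pUC-type origin and a β-lactamase gene with its own promoter for ampicillin selection. The catalogue nonetheless describes it as low copy. Short fragments annotated as SV40 large T antigen and a tetracycline resistance gene appear to be non-functional backbone remnants. No insect-cell selection marker is annotated.

Pumilio is a sequence-specific RNA-binding protein that represses target mRNAs through their 3' UTRs, partly by recruiting deadenylase complexes. The stated purpose is simply insect expression of DmPumilio, and the EGFP tag would allow visualisation or tag-based detection of the protein.
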