Addgene plasmid #145925: pAc5.1B-EGFP-DmPumilio_B
Purpose: Insect Expression of DmPumilio
Depositing lab: Elisa Izaurralde. Depositing organization: Max Planck Institute for Developmental Biology.
Backbone
  Vector backbone: Unknown
  Vector type: Insect Expression
Growth in bacteria
  Bacterial resistance: Ampicillin, 100 μg/mL
  Growth temperature: 37°C
  Growth strain: DH5alpha
  Copy number: Low Copy
Gene/Insert
  Gene/Insert name: DmPumilio
  Species: D. melanogaster (fly)
  Mutation: 4 silent and two non silent mutations S322N and T472A compared to the seqeunce given by NCBI:NM_176427.2 variant E
  Entrez Gene: pum (a.k.a. Dmel_CG9755, CG9755, CG9763, Dmel\CG9755, EP(3)0883, PKL, PUM, Pum, anon-WO0172774.19, bem, fs(3)02003, l(3)01688, ova, ovt, pkl)
  Cloning method: Unknown
Terms and licenses: Academic/Nonprofit Terms; Industry Terms: Not Available to Industry
Depositor comments: Plasmids from this collection were made available to the research community and donated after the lab closed. Please note that the sequence provided by the depositing laboratory may be theoretical/predicted or based on Sanger sequencing results. There may be discrepancies between sequencing results obtained by Addgene and the depositor sequence. If an Addgene verified sequence is not available, please contact before placing your order to request that our lab fully sequence the plasmid.
How to cite: pAc5.1B-EGFP-DmPumilio_B was a gift from Elisa Izaurralde (Addgene plasmid # 145925 ; http://n2t.net/addgene:145925 ; RRID:Addgene_145925)
